>Addgene plasmid #36888 | pExG | depositor full sequence | sequence record 46193 | pExG sequence 9713 bps
GTGCACCCAACTGATCTTCAGCATCTTTTACTTTCACCAGCGTTTCTGGGTGAGCAAAAACAGGAAGGCA
AAATGCCGCAAAAAAGGGAATAAGGGCGACACGGAAATGTTGAATACTCATACTCTTCCTTTTTCAATAT
TATTGAAGCATTTATCAGGGTTATTGTCTCATGAGCGGATACATATTTGAATGTATTTAGAAAAATAAAC
AAATAGGGGTTCCGCGCACATTTCCCCGAAAAGTGCCACCTAAATTGTAAGCGTTAATATTTTGTTAAAA
TTCGCGTTAAATTTTTGTTAAATCAGCTCATTTTTTAACCAATAGGCCGAAATCGGCAAAATCCCTTATA
AATCAAAAGAATAGACCGAGATAGGGT
[37 nt withheld, positions 378-414]
AAAGAACGTGGACTCCAACGTCAAAGG
[49 nt withheld, positions 442-490]
T
[91 nt withheld, positions 492-582]
G
[124 nt withheld, positions 584-707]
CCCATTCGCCATTCAGGCTGCGCAACTGTTGGGAAGGGCGATCGGTGCGGGCCTCTTCGCTATTACGCCA
GCTGGCGAAAGGGGGATGTGCTGCAAGGCGATTAAGTTGGGTAACGCCAGGGTTTTCCCAGTCACGACGT
TGTAAAACGACGGCCAGTGAATTGTAATACGACTCACTATAGGGCGAATTGGGTACCAAGCTTCCCTTAA
TTGAGAAGTTCCTATTCCGAAGTTCCTATTCTTCAAAAGGTATAGGAACTTCTGCACTCCTACAGCCTAA
ATGGCAAGGACTGGGAATATATCCAGTGCAGGAATCTAGTTATTAATAGTAATCAATTACGGGGTCATTA
GTTCATAGCCCATATATGGAGTTCCGCGTTACATAACTTACGGTAAATGGCCCGCCTGGCTGACCGCCCA
ACGACCCCCGCCCATTGACGTCAATAATGACGTATGTTCCCATAGTAACGCCAATAGGGACTTTCCATTG
ACGTCAATGGGTGGAGTATTTACGGTAAACTGCCCACTTGGCAGTACATCAAGTGTATCATATGCCAAGT
ACGCCCCCTATTGACGTCAATGACGGTAAATGGCCCGCCTGGCATTATGCCCAGTACATGACCTTATGGG
ACTTTCCTACTTGGCAGTACATCTACGTATTAGTCATCGCTATTACCATGGTCGAGGTGAGCCCCACGTT
CTGCTTCACTCTCCCCATCTCCCCCCCCTCCCCACCCCCAATTTTGTATTTATTTATTTTTTAATTATTT
TGTGCAGCGATGGGGGCGGGGGGGGGGGGGGGGCGCGCGCCAGGCGGGGCGGGGCGGGGCGAGGGGCGGG
GCGGGGCGAGGCGGAGAGGTGCGGCGGCAGCCAATCAGAGCGGCGCGCTCCGAAAGTTTCCTTTTATGGC
GAGGCGGCGGCGGCGGCGGCCCTATAAAAAGCGAAGCGCGCGGCGGGCGGGGAGTCGCTGCGACGCTGCC
TTCGCCCCGTGCCCCGCTCCGCCGCCGCCTCGCGCCGCCCGCCCCGGCTCTGACTGACCGCGTTACTCCC
ACAGGTGAGCGGGCGGGACGGCCCTTCTCCTCCGGGCTGTAATTAGCGCTTGGTTTAATGACGGCTTGTT
TCTTTTCTGTGGCTGCGTGAAAGCCTTGAGGGGCTCCGGGAGGGCCCTTTGTGCGGGGGGAGCGGCTCGG
GGGGTGCGTGCGTGTGTGTGTGCGTGGGGAGCGCCGCGTGCGGCTCCGCGCTGCCCGGCGGCTGTGAGCG
CTGCGGGCGCGGCGCGGGGCTTTGTGCGCTCCGCAGTGTGCGCGAGGGGAGCGCGGCCGGGGGCGGTGCC
CCGCGGTGCGGGGGGGGCTGCGAGGGGAACAAAGGCTGCGTGCGGGGTGTGTGCGTGGGGGGGTGAGCAG
GGGGTGTGGGCGCGTCGGTCGGGCTGCAACCCCCCCTGCACCCCCCTCCCCGAGTTGCTGAGCACGGCCC
GGCTTCGGGTGCGGGGCTCCGTACGGGGCGTGGCGCGGGGCTCGCCGTGCCGGGCGGGGGGTGGCGGCAG
GTGGGGGTGCCGGGCGGGGCGGGGCCGCCTCGGGCCGGGGAGGGCTCGGGGGAGGGGCGCGGCGGCCCCC
GGAGCGCCGGCGGCTGTCGAGGCGCGGCGAGCCGCAGCCATTGCCTTTTATGGTAATCGTGCGAGAGGGC
GCAGGGACTTCCTTTGTCCCAAATCTGTGCGGAGCCGAAATCTGGGAGGCGCCGCCGCACCCCCTCTAGC
GGGCGCGGGGCGAAGCGGTGCGGCGCCGGCAGGAAGGAAATGGGCGGGGAGGGCCTTCGTGCGTCGCCGC
GCCGCCGTCCCCTTCTCCCTCTCCAGCCTCGGGGCTGTCCGCGGGGGGACGGCTGCCTTCGGGGGGGACG
GGGCAGGGCGGGGTTCGGCTTCTGGCGTGTGACCGGCGGCTCTAGAGCCTCTGCTAACCATGTTCATGCC
TTCTTCTTTTTCCTACAGCTCCTGGGCAACGTGCTGGTTATTGTGCTGTCTCATCATTTTGGCAAAGAAT
TGATTTGATACCGCGGGCCCGGGATCCGATATCCGCCACCATGGTGAGCAAGGGCGAGGAGCTGTTCACC
GGGGTGGTGCCCATCCTGGTCGAGCTGGACGGCGACGTAAACGGCCACAAGTTCAGCGTGTCCGGCGAGG
GCGAGGGCGATGCCACCTACGGCAAGCTGACCCTGAAGTTCATCTGCACCACCGGCAAGCTGCCCGTGCC
CTGGCCCACCCTCGTGACCACCCTGACCTACGGCGTGCAGTGCTTCAGCCGCTACCCCGACCACATGAAG
CAGCACGACTTCTTCAAGTCCGCCATGCCCGAAGGTTGGTATCAAAGATCTGGATCTATAACTTCGTATA
GCATACATTATACGAAGTTATGGTTACAAGACAGGTTTAAGGAGACCAATAGAAACTGGGCATGTGGAGA
CAGAGAAGACTCTTGGGTTTCTGATAGGCACTGACTCTCTCTGCCTATTGGTCTATTTTCCCACCCTTAG
GTGAGTAAGGGCGAGGAGGTCATCAAAGAGTTCATGCGCTTCAAGGTGCGCATGGAGGGCTCCATGAACG
GCCACGAGTTCGAGATCGAGGGCGAGGGCGAGGGCCGCCCCTACGAGGGCACCCAGACCGCCAAGCTGAA
GGTGACCAAGGGCGGCCCCCTGCCCTTCGCCTGGGACATCCTGTCCCCCCAGTTCATGTACGGCTCCAAG
GCGTACGTGAAGCACCCCGCCGACATCCCCGATTACAAGAAGCTGTCCTTCCCCGAGGGCTTCAAGTGGG
AGCGCGTGATGAACTTCGAGGACGGCGGTCTGGTGACCGTGACCCAGGACTCCTCCCTGCAGGACGGCAC
GCTGATCTACAAGGTGAAGATGCGCGGCACCAACTTCCCCCCCGACGGCCCCGTAATGCAGAAGAAGACC
ATGGGCTGGGAGGCCTCCACCGAGCGCCTGTACCCCCGCGACGGCGTGCTGAAGGGCGAGATCCACCAGG
CCCTGAAGCTGAAGGACGGCGGCCACTACCTGGTGGAGTTCAAGACCATCTACATGGCCAAGAAGCCCGT
GCAACTGCCCGGCTACTACTACGTGGACACCAAGCTGGACATCACCTCCCACAACGAGGACTACACCATC
GTGGAACAGTACGAGCGCTCCGAGGGCCGCCACCACCTGTTCCTGGGGCATGGCACCGGCAGCACCGGCA
GCGGCAGCTCCGGCACCGCCTCCTCCGAGGACAACAACATGGCCGTCATCAAAGAGTTCATGCGCTTCAA
GGTGCGCATGGAGGGCTCCATGAACGGCCACGAGTTCGAGATCGAGGGCGAGGGCGAGGGCCGCCCCTAC
GAGGGCACCCAGACCGCCAAGCTGAAGGTGACCAAGGGCGGCCCCCTGCCCTTCGCCTGGGACATCCTGT
CCCCCCAGTTCATGTACGGCTCCAAGGCGTACGTGAAGCACCCCGCCGACATCCCCGATTACAAGAAGCT
GTCCTTCCCCGAGGGCTTCAAGTGGGAGCGCGTGATGAACTTCGAGGACGGCGGTCTGGTGACCGTGACC
CAGGACTCCTCCCTGCAGGACGGCACGCTGATCTACAAGGTGAAGATGCGCGGCACCAACTTCCCCCCCG
ACGGCCCCGTAATGCAGAAGAAGACCATGGGCTGGGAGGCCTCCACCGAGCGCCTGTACCCCCGCGACGG
CGTGCTGAAGGGCGAGATCCACCAGGCCCTGAAGCTGAAGGACGGCGGCCGCTACCTGGTGGAGTTCAAG
ACCATCTACATGGCCAAGAAGCCCGTGCAACTGCCCGGCTACTACTACGTGGACACCAAGCTGGACATCA
CCTCCCACAACGAGGACTACACCATCGTGGAACAGTACGAGCGCTCCGAGGGCCGCCACCACCTGTTCCT
GTACGGCATGGACGAGCTGTACAAGAGATCCTTAGAGCAGAAACTCATTAGCGAGGAGGACCTGAACAGC
GAACAGAAACTCATTTCCGAAGAGGATCTCAACTCCGAGCAGAAGCTGATCAGCGAGGAGGACCTGAGAT
CCTGAGAATTCTAGATAACTGATCATAATCAGCCATACCACATTTGTAGAGGTTTTACTTGCTTTAAAAA
ACCTCCCACACCTCCCCCTGAACCTGAAACATAAAATGAATGCAATTGTTGTTGTTAACTTGTTTATTGC
AGCTTATAATGGTTACAAATAAAGCAATAGCATCACAAATTTCACAAATAAAGCATTTTTTTCACTGCAT
TCTAGTTGTGGTTTGTCCAAACTCATCAATGTATCTTATTTCGGGCCCCCCCTCGAGGTCGACATGCCCG
CCGTGACCGTCGAGAACCCGCTGACGCTGCCCCGCGTATCCGCACCCGCCGACGCCGTCGCACGTCCCGT
GCTCACCGTGACCACCGCGCCCAGCGGTTTCGAGGGCGAGGGCTTCCCGGTGCGCCGCGCGTTCGCCGGG
ATCAACTACCGCCACCTCGACCCGTTCATCATGATGGACCAGATGGGTGAGGTGGAGTACGCGCCCGGGG
AGCCCAAGGGCACGCCCTGGCACCCGCACCGCGGCTTCGAGACCGTGACCTACATCGTCGACGGTATCGA
TAAGCTTGATATCGAATTCCTGCAGCCGGGCTGCAGGAATTCTACCGGGTAGGGGAGGCGCTTTTCCCAA
GGCAGTCTGGAGCATGCGCTTTAGCAGCCCCGCTGGGCACTTGGCGCTACACAAGTGGCCTCTGGCCTCG
CACACATTCCACATCCACCGGTAGGCGCCAACCGGCTCCGTTCTTTGGTGGCCCCTTCGCGCCACCTTCT
ACTCCTCCCCTAGTCAGGAAGTTCCCCCCCGCCCCGCAGCTCGCGTCGTGCAGGACGTGACAAATGGAAG
TAGCACGTCTCACTAGTCTCGTGCAGATGGACAGCACCGCTGAGCAATGGAAGCGGGTAGGCCTTTGGGG
CAGCGGCCAATAGCAGCTTTGCTCCTTCGCTTTCTGGGCTCAGAGGCTGGGAAGGGGTGGGTCCGGGGGC
GGGCTCAGGGGCGGGCTCAGGGGCGGGGCGGGCGCCCGAAGGTCCTCCGGAGGCCCGGCATTCTGCACGC
TTCAAAAGCGCACGTCTGCCGCGCTGTTCTCCTCTTCCTCATCTCCGGGCCTTTCGACCTGCATCCCGCC
ACCATGAAAAAGCCTGAACTCACCGCGACGTCTGTCGAGAAGTTTCTGATCGAAAAGTTCGACAGCGTCT
CCGACCTGATGCAGCTCTCGGAGGGCGAAGAATCTCGTGCTTTCAGCTTCGATGTAGGAGGGCGTGGATA
TGTCCTGCGGGTAAATAGCTGCGCCGATGGTTTCTACAAAGATCGTTATGTTTATCGGCACTTTGCATCG
GCCGCGCTCCCGATTCCGGAAGTGCTTGACATTGGGGAATTCAGCGAGAGCCTGACCTATTGCATCTCCC
GCCGTGCACAGGGTGTCACGTTGCAAGACCTGCCTGAAACCGAACTGCCCGCTGTTCTGCAGCCGGTCGC
GGAGGCCATGGATGCGATCGCTGCGGCCGATCTTAGCCAGACGAGCGGGTTCGGCCCATTCGGACCGCAA
GGAATCGGTCAATACACTACATGGCGTGATTTCATATGCGCGATTGCTGATCCCCATGTGTATCACTGGC
AAACTGTGATGGACGACACCGTCAGTGCGTCCGTCGCGCAGGCTCTCGATGAGCTGATGCTTTGGGCCGA
GGACTGCCCCGAAGTCCGGCACCTCGTGCACGCGGATTTCGGCTCCAACAATGTCCTGACGGACAATGGC
CGCATAACAGCGGTCATTGACTGGAGCGAGGCGATGTTCGGGGATTCCCAATACGAGGTCGCCAACATCT
TCTTCTGGAGGCCGTGGTTGGCTTGTATGGAGCAGCAGACGCGCTACTTCGAGCGGAGGCATCCGGAGCT
TGCAGGATCGCCGCGGCTCCGGGCGTATATGCTCCGCATTGGTCTTGACCAACTCTATCAGAGCTTGGTT
GACGGCAATTTCGATGATGCAGCTTGGGCGCAGGGTCGATGCGACGCAATCGTCCGATCCGGAGCCGGGA
CTGTCGGGCGTACACAAATCGCCCGCAGAAGCGCGGCCGTCTGGACCGATGGCTGTGTAGAAGTACTCGC
CGATAGTGGAAACCGACGCCCCAGCACTCGTCCGAGGGCAAAGGAATAGAGTATGCAGAAATTGATGATC
TATTAAACAATAAAGATGTCCACTAAAATGGAAGTTTTTCCTGTCATACTTTGTTAAGAAGGGTGAGAAC
AGAGTACCTACATTTTGAATGGAAGGATTGGAGCTACGGGGGTGGGGGTGGGGTGGGATTAGATAAATGC
CTGCTCTTTACTGAAGGCTCTTTACTATTGCTTTATGATAATGTTTCATAGTTGGATATCATAATTTAAA
CAAGCAAAACCAAATTAAGGGCCAGCTCATTCCTCCCACTCATGATCTATAGATCTATAGATCTCTCGTG
GGATCATTGTTTTTCTCTTGATTCCCACTTTGTGGTTCTAAGTACTGTGGTTTCCAAATGTGTCAGTTTC
ATAGCCTGAAGAACGAGATCAGCAGCCTCTGTTCCACATACACTTCATTCTCAGTATTGTTTTGCCAAGT
TCTAATTCCATCAGAAGCTAAATTGGGCGCGCCCAACTAGTTCTAGAGCGGCCGCAACTTCGTCGACAAA
GGATCCGTCGGCGACCCTACGCCCCCAACTGAGAGAACTCAAAGGTTACCCCAGTTGGGGCACTACTCCC
GAAAACGTCGGCGACCCTACGCCCCCAACTGAGAGAACTCAAAGGTTACCCCAGTTGGGGCACTACTCCC
GAAAACGTCGGCGACCCTACGCCCCCAACTGAGAGAACTCAAAGGTTACCCCAGTTGGGGCACTACTCCC
GAAAACGATATCCTTACGGAATACCACTGAAATTGGGCGCGGAAGTTCCTATTCCGAAGTTCCTATTCTC
TAGAAAGTATAGGAACTTCCTAGTTCTAGAGCGGCCGCCACCGCGGTGGAGCTCCAGCTTTTGTTCCCTT
TAGTGAGGGTTAATTTCGAGCTTGGCGTAATCATGGTCATAGCTGTTTCCTGTGTGAAATTGTTATCCGC
TCACAATTCCACACAACATACGAGCCGGAAGCATAAAGTGTAAAGCCTGGGGTGCCTAATGAGTGAGCTA
ACTCACATTAATTGCGTTGCGCTCACTGCCCGCTTTCCAGTCGGGAAACCTGTCGTGCCAGCTGCATTAA
TGAATCGGCCAACGCGCGGGGAGAGGCGGTTTGCGTATTGGGCGCTCTTCCGCTTCCTCGCTCACTGACT
CGCTGCGCTCGGTCGTTCGGCTGCGGCGAGCGGTATCAGCTCACTCAAAGGCGGTAATACGGTTATCCAC
AGAATCAGGGGATAACGCAGGAAAGAACATGTGAGCAAAAGGCCAGCAAAAGGCCAGGAACCGTAAAAAG
GCCGCGTTGCTGGCGTTTTTCCATAGGCTCCGCCCCCCTGACGAGCATCACAAAAATCGACGCTCAAGTC
AGAGGTGGCGAAACCCGACAGGACTATAAAGATACCAGGCGTTTCCCCCTGGAAGCTCCCTCGTGCGCTC
TCCTGTTCCGACCCTGCCGCTTACCGGATACCTGTCCGCCTTTCTCCCTTCGGGAAGCGTGGCGCTTTCT
CATAGCTCACGCTGTAGGTATCTCAGTTCGGTGTAGGTCGTTCGCTCCAAGCTGGGCTGTGTGCACGAAC
CCCCCGTTCAGCCCGACCGCTGCGCCTTATCCGGTAACTATCGTCTTGAGTCCAACCCGGTAAGACACGA
CTTATCGCCACTGGCAGCAGCCACTGGTAACAGGATTAGCAGAGCGAGGTATGTAGGCGGTGCTACAGAG
TTCTTGAAGTGGTGGCCTAACTACGGCTACACTAGAAGGACAGTATTTGGTATCTGCGCTCTGCTGAAGC
CAGTTACCTTCGGAAAAAGAGTTGGTAGCTCTTGATCCGGCAAACAAACCACCGCTGGTAGCGGTGGTTT
TTTTGTTTGCAAGCAGCAGATTACGCGCAGAAAAAAAGGATCTCAAGAAGATCCTTTGATCTTTTCTACG
GGGTCTGACGCTCAGTGGAACGAAAACTCACGTTAAGGGATTTTGGTCATGAGATTATCAAAAAGGATCT
TCACCTAGATCCTTTTAAATTAAAAATGAAGTTTTAAATCAATCTAAAGTATATATGAGTAAACTTGGTC
TGACAGTTACCAATGCTTAATCAGTGAGGCACCTATCTCAGCGATCTGTCTATTTCGTTCATCCATAGTT
GCCTGACTCCCCGTCGTGTAGATAACTACGATACGGGAGGGCTTACCATCTGGCCCCAGTGCTGCAATGA
TACCGCGAGACCCACGCTCACCGGCTCCAGATTTATCAGCAATAAACCAGCCAGCCGGAAGGGCCGAGCG
CAGAAGTGGTCCTGCAACTTTATCCGCCTCCATCCAGTCTATTAATTGTTGCCGGGAAGCTAGAGTAAGT
AGTTCGCCAGTTAATAGTTTGCGCAACGTTGTTGCCATTGCTACAGGCATCGTGGTGTCACGCTCGTCGT
TTGGTATGGCTTCATTCAGCTCCGGTTCCCAACGATCAAGGCGAGTTACATGATCCCCCATGTTGTGCAA
AAAAGCGGTTAGCTCCTTCGGTCCTCCGATCGTTGTCAGAAGTAAGTTGGCCGCAGTGTTATCACTCATG
GTTATGGCAGCACTGCATAATTCTCTTACTGTCATGCCATCCGTAAGATGCTTTTCTGTGACTGGTGAGT
ACTCAACCAAGTCATTCTGAGAATAGTGTATGCGGCGACCGAGTTGCTCTTGCCCGGCGTCAATACGGGA
TAATACCGCGCCACATAGCAGAACTTTAAAAGTGCTCATCATTGGAAAACGTTCTTCGGGGCGAAAACTC
TCAAGGATCTTACCGCTGTTGAGATCCAGTTCGATGTAACCCACTC
Features (pLannotate 1.2.2; 34 found; start..end, strand, type, name):
    122..226     -  promoter       AmpR promoter: bla
    279..707     -  rep_origin     f1 ori (sequence partly withheld): f1 bacteriophage origin of replication; arrow indicates direction of (+) strand synthesis
    712..869     -  CDS            lacZα (fragment): LacZα fragment of β-galactosidase; lacZ fragment
    872..890     +  promoter       T7 promoter: promoter for bacteriophage T7 RNA polymerase
   1084..1387    +  enhancer       CMV enhancer: human cytomegalovirus immediate early enhancer
   1389..1666    +  promoter       chicken β-actin promoter: No description available
   1668..2685    +  intron         chimeric intron: chimera between introns from chicken β-actin and rabbit β-globin
   2746..2764    +  misc_feature   MCS (fragment): multiple cloning site
   2778..3062    +  CDS            EGFP (fragment): EGFP is a basic (constitutively fluorescent) green fluorescent protein published in 1996, derived from Aequorea victoria. It is reported to be a rapidly-maturing weak dimer with moderate acid sensitivity.
   3075..3108    +  protein_bind   loxP: Cre-mediated recombination occurs in the 8-bp core sequence (GCATACAT). Cre recombinase
   3109..3188    +  intron         chimeric intron (fragment): chimera between introns from human β-globin and immunoglobulin heavy chain genes
   3228..4652    +  CDS            tdTomato: tdTomato is a basic (constitutively fluorescent) orange fluorescent protein published in 2004, derived from Discosoma sp.. It is reported to be a somewhat slowly-maturing tandem dimer with low acid sensitivity.
   4787..4871    +  CDS            large T antigen (fragment): large T antigen from SV40 (simian virus 40)
   4894..5015    +  polyA_signal   SV40 poly(A) signal: SV40 polyadenylation signal
   5019..5040    -  misc_feature   MCS (fragment): pBluescript multiple cloning site
   5229..5298    -  protein_bind   attB: attB site for the φC31 integrase (Groth et al., 2000) phage φC31 integrase
   5314..5354    -  misc_feature   MCS (fragment): pBluescript multiple cloning site
   5353..5369    +  misc_feature   MCS (fragment): pBluescript multiple cloning site
   5374..5873    +  promoter       PGK promoter: mouse phosphoglycerate kinase 1 promoter
   5891..6916    +  CDS            HygR: aminoglycoside phosphotransferase from E. coli; aph(4)-Ia; confers resistance to hygromycin
   6921..7373    +  polyA_signal   PGK poly(A) signal: mouse phosphoglycerate kinase 1 polyadenylation signal
   7393..7412    -  misc_feature   MCS (fragment): pBluescript multiple cloning site
   7434..7503    -  protein_bind   phage φC31 attP (fragment): attachment site of phage φC31 phage φC31 integrase
   7504..7573    -  protein_bind   phage φC31 attP (fragment): attachment site of phage φC31 phage φC31 integrase
   7574..7643    -  protein_bind   phage φC31 attP (fragment): attachment site of phage φC31 phage φC31 integrase
   7679..7726    +  protein_bind   FRT: FLP-mediated recombination occurs in the 8-bp core sequence TCTAGAAA (Turan and Bode, 2011). FLP recombinase from the Saccharomyces cerevisiae 2μ plasmid
   7727..7761    -  misc_feature   MCS (fragment): pBluescript multiple cloning site
   7774..7792    -  promoter       T3 promoter: promoter for bacteriophage T3 RNA polymerase
   7837..7853    -  protein_bind   lac operator: The lac repressor binds to the lac operator to inhibit transcription in E. coli. This inhibition can be relieved by adding lactose or isopropyl-β-D-thiogalactopyranoside (IPTG). lac repressor encoded by lacI
   7861..7891    -  promoter       lac promoter: promoter for the E. coli lac operon
   7906..7927    -  protein_bind   CAP binding site: CAP binding activates transcription in the presence of cAMP. E. coli catabolite activator protein
   7940..8032    -  CDS            lacI (fragment): lac repressor; lacI; The lac repressor binds to the lac operator to inhibit transcription in E. coli. This inhibition can be relieved by adding lactose or isopropyl-β-D-thiogalactopyranoside (IPTG).
   8215..8803    -  rep_origin     ori: high-copy-number ColE1/pMB1/pBR322/pUC origin of replication
   8974..121     -  CDS            AmpR (across the origin): β-lactamase; bla; confers resistance to ampicillin, carbenicillin, and related antibiotics
