[The description below was written by a language model from this plasmid's Addgene catalogue record and pLannotate feature annotations shown in this document.]
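Description:
pExG is a 9.7 kb mammalian expression plasmid built on the pBluescript SK(+) backbone. It was made for an extension of the mouse MADM (Mosaic Analysis with Double Markers) system. It propagates in E. coli as a high-copy plasmid through a ColE1/pUC-type origin with ampicillin resistance. The backbone also retains the f1 origin, the lacZα and lac promoter remnants, and the flanking T7 and T3 promoters.

The main cassette is driven by the CAG promoter, annotated as the CMV enhancer, the chicken β-actin promoter and a chimeric intron. Downstream lies an N-terminal fragment of EGFP (mut4EGFP, truncated after nucleotide 274). This is followed by a β-globin intron carrying a loxP site, then a tdTomato coding sequence lacking its own start codon and fused to three C-terminal Myc tags, and finally an SV40 polyadenylation signal. The feature table confirms the partial EGFP, the loxP site next to an intron fragment, and tdTomato, but it does not annotate the Myc tags separately. This layout matches the MADM design of chimeric split markers. The two halves are joined across an intron, and Cre-mediated recombination at the intronic loxP site with a reciprocal cassette can reconstitute complete fluorescent proteins.

A separate cassette of PGK promoter, hygromycin resistance gene and PGK poly(A) allows selection in mammalian cells. The table also shows a φC31 attB site upstream of this marker, three tandem φC31 attP fragments downstream of it, and an FRT site. These suggest provisions for integrase-mediated insertion or cassette exchange and for FLP recombination, but the record does not state their exact roles or the plasmid's specific experimental use.
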