Addgene plasmid #36888: pExG
Depositing lab: Liqun Luo. Publication: Extensions of MADM (Mosaic Analysis with Double Markers) in Mice. Tasic B, Miyamichi K, Hippenmeyer S, Dani VS, Zeng H, Joo W, Zong H, Chen-Tsai Y, Luo L. PLoS One. 2012;7(3):e33332. Epub 2012 Mar 27. 10.1371/journal.pone.0033332 PubMed 22479386.
Backbone
  Vector backbone: pBluescript SK(+)
  Backbone manufacturer: Stratagene
  Backbone size w/o insert (bp): 3000
  Total vector size (bp): 9713
  Vector type: Mammalian Expression
  Selectable markers: Hygromycin
Growth in bacteria
  Bacterial resistance: Ampicillin, 100 μg/mL
  Growth temperature: 37°C
  Growth strain: DH5alpha
  Copy number: High Copy
Gene/Insert 1
  Gene/Insert name: GFP (alt name: mut4EGFP)
  Mutation: deleted nucleotides after nucleotide 274
  Promoter: CAG (chicken beta actin promoter and CMV enhancer)
  Cloning method: Unknown
  Sequencing primers: 5′ see sequence; 3′ see sequence
Gene/Insert 2
  Gene/Insert name: tdTomato-3Myc (alt name: tdT-3Myc)
  Mutation: removed start codon
  Promoter: CAG (chicken beta actin promoter and CMV enhancer)
  Tag / fusion protein: 3 Myc tags (C terminal on insert)
  Cloning method: Unknown
  Sequencing primers: 5′ see sequence; 3′ see sequence
Gene/Insert 3
  Gene/Insert name: beta-globin intron
  Mutation: insertion of a loxP site
  Promoter: CAG (chicken beta actin promoter and CMV enhancer)
  Cloning method: Unknown
  Sequencing primers: 5′ see sequence; 3′ see sequence
Gene/Insert 4
  Gene/Insert name: Hygro (alt name: hygromycin resistance gene)
  Promoter: PGK (phosphoglycerate kinase promoter)
  Cloning method: Unknown
  Sequencing primers: 5′ see sequence; 3′ see sequence
Resource information
  A portion of this plasmid was derived from a plasmid made by: R. Tsien
Terms and licenses: Academic/Nonprofit Terms; Industry Terms: Not Available to Industry
How to cite: pExG was a gift from Liqun Luo (Addgene plasmid # 36888 ; http://n2t.net/addgene:36888 ; RRID:Addgene_36888)
