>Addgene plasmid #36888 | pExG | addgene partial sequence | sequence record 49885 | mPGK-F 5'-cattctgcacgcttcaaaag-3'
TTCGACCTGCATCCCGCCACCATGAAAAAGCCTGAACTCACCGCGACGTCTGTCGAGAAGTTTCTGATCG
AAAAGTTCGACAGCGTCTCCGACCTGATGCAGCTCTCGGAGGGCGAAGAATCTCGTGCTTTCAGCTTCGA
TGTAGGAGGGCGTGGATATGTCCTGCGGGTAAATAGCTGCGCCGATGGTTTCTACAAAGATCGTTATGTT
TATCGGCACTTTGCATCGGCCGCGCTCCCGATTCCGGAAGTGCTTGACATTGGGGAATTCAGCGAGAGCC
TGACCTATTGCATCTCCCGCCGTGCACAGGGTGTCACGTTGCAAGACCTGCCTGAAACCGAACTGCCCGC
TGTTCTGCAGCCGGTCGCGGAGGCCATGGATGCGATCGCTGCGGCCGATCTTAGCCAGACGAGCGGGTTC
GGCCCATTCGGACCGCAAGGAATCGGTCAATACACTACATGGCGTGATTTCATATGCGCGATTGCTGATC
CCCATGTGTATCACTGGCAAACTGTGATGGACGACACCGTCAGTGCGTCCGTCGCGCAGGCTCTCGATGA
GCTGATGCTTTGGGCCGAGGACTGCCCCGAAGTCCGGCACCTCGTGCACGCGGATTTCGGCTCCAACAAT
GTCCTGACGGACAATGGCCGCATAACAGCGGTCATTGACTGGAGCGAGGCGATGTTCGGGGATTCCCAAT
ACGAGGTCGCCAACATCTTCTTCTGGAGGCCGTGGTTGGCTTGTATGGAGCAGCAGACGCGCTACTTCGA
GCGGAGGCATCCGGAGCTTGCAGGATCGCCGCGGCTCCGGGCGTATATGCTCCGCATTGGTCTTGACCAA
CTCTA
