>Addgene plasmid #36888 | pExG | addgene partial sequence | sequence record 49887 | SV40pA-R 5'-GAAATTTGTGATGCTATTGC-3'
TTAACAACAACAATTGCATTCATTTTATGTTTCAGGTTCAGGGGGAGGTGTGGGAGGTTTTTTAAAGCAA
GTAAAACCTCTACAAATGTGGTATGGCTGATTATGATCAGTTATCTAGAATTCTCAGGATCTCAGGTCCT
CCTCGCTGATCAGCTTCTGCTCGGAGTTGAGATCCTCTTCGGAAATGAGTTTCTGTTCGCTGTTCAGGTC
CTCCTCGCTAATGAGTTTCTGCTCTAAGGATCTCTTGTACAGCTCGTCCATGCCGTACAGGAACAGGTGG
TGGCGGCCCTCGGAGCGCTCGTACTGTTCCACGATGGTGTAGTCCTCGTTGTGGGAGGTGATGTCCAGCT
TGGTGTCCACGTAGTAGTAGCCGGGCAGTTGCACGGGCTTCTTGGCCATGTAGATGGTCTTGAACTCCAC
CAGGTAGCGGCCGCCGTCCTTCAGCTTCAGGGCCTGGTGGATCTCGCCCTTCAGCACGCCGTCGCGGGGG
TACAGGCGCTCGGTGGAGGCCTCCCAGCCCATGGTCTTCTTCTGCATTACGGGGCCGTCGGGGGGGAAGT
TGGTGCCGCGCATCTTCACCTTGTAGATCAGCGTGCCGTCCTGCAGGGAGGAGTCCTGGGTCACGGTCAC
CAGACCGCCGTCCTCGAAGTTCATCACGCGCTCCCACTTGAAGCCCTCGGGGAAGGACAGCTTCTTGTAA
TCGGGGATGTCGGCGGGGTGCTTCACGTACGCCTTGGAGCCGTACATGAACTGGGGGGACAGGATGTCCC
AGGCGAAGGGCAGGGGGCCGCCCTTGGTCACCTTCAGCTTGGCGGTCTGGGTGCCCTCGTA
