>Addgene plasmid #36888 | pExG | addgene partial sequence | sequence record 51000 | pCAG-F 5'-GCAACGTGCTGGTTATTGTG-3'
GTCCGCCATGCCCGAAGGTTGGTATCAAAGATCTGGATCTATAACTTCGTATAGCATACATTATACGAAG
TTATGGTTACAAGACAGGTTTAAGGAGACCAATAGAAACTGGGCATGTGGAGACAGAGAAGACTCTTGGG
TTTCTGATAGGCACTGACTCTCTCTGCCTATTGGTCTATTTTCCCACCCTTAGGTGAGTAAGGGCGAGGA
GGTCATCAAAGAGTTCATGCGCTTCAAGGTGCGCATGGAGGGCTCCATGAACGGCCACGAGTTCGAGATC
GAGGGCGAGGGCGAGGGCCGCCCCTACGAGGGCACCCA
