>Addgene plasmid #36888 | pExG | addgene partial sequence | sequence record 51515 | EGFP-N 5'-CGTCGCCGTCCAGCTCGACCAG-3'
TTGCTCACCATGGTGGCGGATATCGGATCCCGGGCCCGCGGTATCAAATCAATTCTTTGCCAAAATGATG
AGACAGCACAATAACCAGCACGTTGCCCAGGAGCTGTAGGAAAAAGAAGAAGGCATGAACATGGTTAGCA
GAGGCTCTAGAGCCGCCGGTCACACGCCAGAAGCCGAACCCCGCCCTGCCCCGTCCCCCCCGAAGGCAGC
CGTCCCCCCGCGGACAGCCCCGAGGCTGGAGAGGGAGAAGGGGACGGCGGCGCGGCGACGCACGAAGGCC
CTCCCCGCCCATTTCCTTCCTGCCGGCGCCGCACCGCTTCGCCCCGCGCCCGCTAGAGGGGGTGCGGCGG
CGCCTCCCAGATTTCGGCTCCGCACAGATTTGGGACAAAGGAAGTCCCTGCGCCCTCTCGCACGATTACC
ATAAAAGGCAATGGCTGCGGCTCGCCGCGCCTCGACAGCCGCCGGCGCTCCGGGGGCCGCCGCGCCCCT
